>Addgene plasmid #204710 | pMXSIP-CMTM6-HA | addgene full sequence | sequence record 408506 | Addgene NGS Result
CCCGAAAAGTGCCACCTGCATAATGAAAGACCCCACCTGTAGGTTTGGCAAGCTAGCTTAAGTAACGCCA
TTTTGCAAGGCATGGAAAAATACATAACTGAGAATAGAAAAGTTCAGATCAAGGTCAGGAACAGATGGAA
CAGCTGAATATGGGCCAAACAGGATATCTGTGGTAAGCAGTTCCTGCCCCGGCTCAGGGCCAAGAACAGA
TGGAACAGCTGAATATGGGCCAAACAGGATATCTGTGGTAAGCAGTTCCTGCCCCGGCTCAGGGCCAAGA
ACAGATGGTCCCCAGATGCGGTCCAGCCCTCAGCAGTTTCTAGAGAACCATCAGATGTTTCCAGGGTGCC
CCAAGGACCTGAAATGACCCTGTGCCTTATTTGAACTAACCAATCAGTTCGCTTCTCGCTTCTGTTCGCG
CGCTTCTGCTCCCCGAGCTCAATAAAAGAGCCCACAACCCCTCACTCGGCGCGCCAGTCCTCCGATTGAC
TGAGTCGCCCGGGTACCCGTGTATCCAATAAACCCTCTTGCAGTTGCATCCGACTTGTGGTCTCGCTGTT
CCTTGGGAGGGTCTCCTCTGAGTGATTGACTACCCGTCAGCGGGGGTCTTTCATTTGGGGGCTCGTCCGG
GATCGGGAGACCCCTGCCCAGGGACCACCGACCCACCACCGGGAGGTAAGCTGGCCAGCAACTTATCTGT
GTCTGTCCGATTGTCTAGTGTCTATGACTGATTTTATGCGCCTGCGTCGGTACTAGTTAGCTAACTAGCT
CTGTATCTGGCGGACCCGTGGTGGAACTGACGAGTTCGGAACACCCGGCCGCAACCCTGGGAGACGTCCC
AGGGACTTCGGGGGCCGTTTTTGTGGCCCGACCTGAGTCCAAAAATCCCGATCGTTTTGGACTCTTTGGT
GCACCCCCCTAATAGGAGGGATATGTGGTTCTGGTAGGAGACGAGAACCTAAAACAGTTCCCGCCTCCGT
CTGAATTTTTGCTTTCGGTTTGGGACCGAAGCCGCGCCGCGCGTCTTGTCTGCTGCAGCATCGTTCTGTG
TTGTCTCTGTCTGACTGTGTTTCTGTATTTGTCTGAAAATTAGGGCCAGACTGTTACCACTCCCTTAAGT
TTGACCTTAGGTCACTGGAAAGATGTCGAGCGGATCGCTCACAACCAGTCGGTAGATGTCAAGAAGAGAC
GTTGGGTTACCTTCTGCTCTGCAGAATGGCCAACCTTTAACGTCGGATGGCCGCGAGACGGCACCTTTAA
CCGAGACCTCATCACCCAGGTTAAGATCAAGGTCTTTTCACCTGGCCCGCATGGACACCCAGACCAGGTC
CCCTACATCGTGACCTGGGAAGCCTTGGCTTTTGACCCCCCTCCCTGGGTCAAGCCCTTTGTACACCCTA
AGCCTCCGCCTCCTCTTCCTCCATCCGCCCCGTCTCTCCCCCTTGAACCTCCTCGTTCGACCCCGCCTCG
ATCCTCCCTTTATCCAGCCCTCACTCCTTCTCTAGGCGCCCCCATATGGCCATATGAGATCTTATATGGG
GCACCCCCGCCCCTTGTAAACTTCCCTGACCCTGACATGACAAGAGTTACTAACAGCCCCTCTCTCCAAG
CTCACTTACAGGCTCTCTACTTAGTCCAGCACGAAGTCTGGAGACCTCTGGCGGCAGCCTACCAAGAACA
ACTGGACCGACCGGTGGTACCTCACCCTTACCGAGTCGGCGACACAGTGTGGGTCCGCCGACACCAGACT
AAGAACCTAGAACCTCGCTGGAAAGGACCTTACACAGTCCTGCTGACCACCCCCACCGCCCTCAAAGTAG
ACGGCATCGCAGCTTGGATACACGCCGCCCACGTGAAGGCTGCCGACCCCGGGGGTGGACCATCCTCTAG
ACTGCCGGATCTAGCTAGTTAATTAAGGATCCCAGTGTGGTGGTACGGGAATTCGCCACCATGGAGAACG
GAGCGGTGTACAGCCCCACTACGGAGGAGGACCCGGGCCCCGCCAGAGGCCCCCGGAGCGGCCTCGCTGC
CTACTTTTTCATGGGCCGGCTCCCATTGCTCCGGCGCGTTCTCAAGGGCTTGCAGCTGTTGCTGTCTCTG
CTGGCCTTCATCTGTGAAGAAGTTGTATCACAATGTACTTTATGTGGAGGACTTTATTTTTTTGAGTTTG
TAAGCTGCAGTGCCTTTCTTCTGAGTCTCCTTATACTGATTGTGTATTGCACTCCATTTTATGAGAGAGT
TGATACCACAAAAGTAAAATCATCGGATTTTTATATTACTTTGGGAACAGGATGTGTGTTTTTGTTGGCA
TCCATCATTTTTGTTTCCACACATGACAGGACTTCAGCTGAGATTGCTGCAATTGTGTTTGGATTTATAG
CAAGTTTTATGTTCCTACTTGACTTTATCACTATGCTGTATGAAAAACGACAGGAGTCCCAGCTGAGAAA
ACCTGAAAATACCACTAGGGCTGAAGCCCTCACTGAGCCACTTAATGCCGGGGGGTACCCATACGATGTT
CCAGATTACGCTTAAGCGGCCGCTACGTAAATTCCGCCCCCCCCCCTAACGTTACTGGCCGAAGCCGCTT
GGAATAAGGCCGGTGTGCGTTTGTCTATATGTTATTTTCCACCATATTGCCGTCTTTTGGCAATGTGAGG
GCCCGGAAACCTGGCCCTGTCTTCTTGACGAGCATTCCTAGGGGTCTTTCCCCTCTCGCCAAAGGAATGC
AAGGTCTGTTGAATGTCGTGAAGGAAGCAGTTCCTCTGGAAGCTTCTTGAAGACAAACAACGTCTGTAGC
GACCCTTTGCAGGCAGCGGAACCCCCCACCTGGCGACAGGTGCCTCTGCGGCCAAAAGCCACGTGTATAA
GATACACCTGCAAAGGCGGCACAACCCCAGTGCCACGTTGTGAGTTGGATAGTTGTGGAAAGAGTCAAAT
GGCTCTCCTCAAGCGTATTCAACAAGGGGCTGAAGGATGCCCAGAAGGTACCCCATTGTATGGGATCTGA
TCTGGGGCCTCGGTGCACATGCTTTACATGTGTTTAGTCGAGGTTAAAAAAACGTCTAGGCCCCCCGAAC
CACGGGGACGTGGTTTTCCTTTGAAAAACACGATGATAATATGGCCACAACCATGGTTACCGAGTACAAG
CCCACGGTGCGCCTCGCCACCCGCGACGACGTCCCCAGGGCCGTACGCACCCTCGCCGCCGCGTTCGCCG
ACTACCCCGCCACGCGCCACACCGTCGATCCGGACCGCCACATCGAGCGGGTCACCGAGCTGCAAGAACT
CTTCCTCACGCGCGTCGGGCTCGACATCGGCAAGGTGTGGGTCGCGGACGACGGCGCCGCGGTGGCGGTC
TGGACCACGCCGGAGAGCGTCGAAGCGGGGGCGGTGTTCGCCGAGATCGGCCCGCGCATGGCCGAGTTGA
GCGGTTCCCGGCTGGCCGCGCAGCAACAGATGGAAGGCCTCCTGGCGCCGCACCGGCCCAAGGAGCCCGC
GTGGTTCCTGGCCACCGTCGGCGTCTCGCCCGACCACCAGGGCAAGGGTCTGGGCAGCGCCGTCGTGCTC
CCCGGAGTGGAGGCGGCCGAGCGCGCCGGGGTGCCCGCCTTCCTGGAGACCTCCGCGCCCCGCAACCTCC
CCTTCTACGAGCGGCTCGGCTTCACCGTCACCGCCGACGTCGAGGTGCCCGAAGGACCGCGCACCTGGTG
CATGACCCGCAAGCCCGGTGCCTGAGTCGACGATAAAATAAAAGATTTTATTTAGTCTCCAGAAAAAGGG
GGGAATGAAAGACCCCACCTGTAGGTTTGGCAAGCTAGCTTAAGTAACGCCATTTTGCAAGGCATGGAAA
AATACATAACTGAGAATAGAGAAGTTCAGATCAAGGTCAGGAACAGATGGAACAGCTGAATATGGGCCAA
ACAGGATATCTGTGGTAAGCAGTTCCTGCCCCGGCTCAGGGCCAAGAACAGATGGAACAGCTGAATATGG
GCCAAACAGGATATCTGTGGTAAGCAGTTCCTGCCCCGGCTCAGGGCCAAGAACAGATGGTCCCCAGATG
CGGTCCAGCCCTCAGCAGTTTCTAGAGAACCATCAGATGTTTCCAGGGTGCCCCAAGGACCTGAAATGAC
CCTGTGCCTTATTTGAACTAACCAATCAGTTCGCTTCTCGCTTCTGTTCGCGCGCTTCTGCTCCCCGAGC
TCAATAAAAGAGCCCACAACCCCTCACTCGGGGCGCCAGTCCTCCGATTGACTGAGTCGCCCGGGTACCC
GTGTATCCAATAAACCCTCTTGCAGTTGCATCCGACTTGTGGTCTCGCTGTTCCTTGGGAGGGTCTCCTC
TGAGTGATTGACTACCCGTCAGCGGGGGTCTTTCACATGCAGCATGTATCAAAATTAATTTGGTTTTTTT
TCTTAAGTATTTACATTAAATGGCCATAGTTGCATTAATGAATCGGCCAACGCGCGGGGAGAGGCGGTTT
GCGTATTGGGCGCTCTTCCGCTTCCTCGCTCACTGACTCGCTGCGCTCGGTCGTTCGGCTGCGGCGAGCG
GTATCAGCTCACTCAAAGGCGGTAATACGGTTATCCACAGAATCAGGGGATAACGCAGGAAAGAACATGT
GAGCAAAAGGCCAGCAAAAGGCCAGGAACCGTAAAAAGGCCGCGTTGCTGGCGTTTTTCCATAGGCTCCG
CCCCCCTGACGAGCATCACAAAAATCGACGCTCAAGTCAGAGGTGGCGAAACCCGACAGGACTATAAAGA
TACCAGGCGTTTCCCCCTGGAAGCTCCCTCGTGCGCTCTCCTGTTCCGACCCTGCCGCTTACCGGATACC
TGTCCGCCTTTCTCCCTTCGGGAAGCGTGGCGCTTTCTCATAGCTCACGCTGTAGGTATCTCAGTTCGGT
GTAGGTCGTTCGCTCCAAGCTGGGCTGTGTGCACGAACCCCCCGTTCAGCCCGACCGCTGCGCCTTATCC
GGTAACTATCGTCTTGAGTCCAACCCGGTAAGACACGACTTATCGCCACTGGCAGCAGCCACTGGTAACA
GGATTAGCAGAGCGAGGTATGTAGGCGGTGCTACAGAGTTCTTGAAGTGGTGGCCTAACTACGGCTACAC
TAGAAGAACAGTATTTGGTATCTGCGCTCTGCTGAAGCCAGTTACCTTCGGAAAAAGAGTTGGTAGCTCT
TGATCCGGCAAACAAACCACCGCTGGTAGCGGTGGTTTTTTTGTTTGCAAGCAGCAGATTACGCGCAGAA
AAAAAGGATCTCAAGAAGATCCTTTGATCTTTTCTACGGGGTCTGACGCTCAGTGGAACGAAAACTCACG
TTAAGGGATTTTGGTCATGAGATTATCAAAAAGGATCTTCACCTAGATCCTTTTGCGGCCGGCCGCAAAT
CAATCTAAAGTATATATGAGTAAACTTGGTCTGACAGTTACCAATGCTTAATCAGTGAGGCACCTATCTC
AGCGATCTGTCTATTTCGTTCATCCATAGTTGCCTGACTCCCCGTCGTGTAGATAACTACGATACGGGAG
GGCTTACCATCTGGCCCCAGTGCTGCAATGATACCGCGAGACCCACGCTCACCGGCTCCAGATTTATCAG
CAATAAACCAGCCAGCCGGAAGGGCCGAGCGCAGAAGTGGTCCTGCAACTTTATCCGCCTCCATCCAGTC
TATTAATTGTTGCCGGGAAGCTAGAGTAAGTAGTTCGCCAGTTAATAGTTTGCGCAACGTTGTTGCCATT
GCTACAGGCATCGTGGTGTCACGCTCGTCGTTTGGTATGGCTTCATTCAGCTCCGGTTCCCAACGATCAA
GGCGAGTTACATGATCCCCCATGTTGTGCAAAAAAGCGGTTAGCTCCTTCGGTCCTCCGATCGTTGTCAG
AAGTAAGTTGGCCGCAGTGTTATCACTCATGGTTATGGCAGCACTGCATAATTCTCTTACTGTCATGCCA
TCCGTAAGATGCTTTTCTGTGACTGGTGAGTACTCAACCAAGTCATTCTGAGAATAGTGTATGCGGCGAC
CGAGTTGCTCTTGCCCGGCGTCAATACGGGATAATACCGCGCCACATAGCAGAACTTTAAAAGTGCTCAT
CATTGGAAAACGTTCTTCGGGGCGAAAACTCTCAAGGATCTTACCGCTGTTGAGATCCAGTTCGATGTAA
CCCACTCGTGCACCCAACTGATCTTCAGCATCTTTTACTTTCACCAGCGTTTCTGGGTGAGCAAAAACAG
GAAGGCAAAATGCCGCAAAAAAGGGAATAAGGGCGACACGGAAATGTTGAATACTCATACTCTTCCTTTT
TCAATATTATTGAAGCATTTATCAGGGTTATTGTCTCATGAGCGGATACATATTTGAATGTATTTAGAAA
AATAAACAAATAGGGGTTCCGCGCACATTTC
Features (pLannotate 1.2.2; 15 found; start..end, strand, type, name):
     22..615     +  LTR            LTR: long terminal repeat from Moloney murine leukemia virus
    678..877     +  misc_feature   MMLV Ψ: packaging signal of Moloney murine leukemia virus (MMLV)
    929..1017    +  misc_feature   MESV Ψ (fragment): packaging signal of murine embryonic stem cell virus
   1094..1510    +  CDS            gag (truncated): truncated Moloney murine leukemia virus (MMLV) gag gene lacking the start codon
   1520..1894    +  misc_feature   pol region: Moloney murine leukemia virus (MMLV) pol region containing the splice acceptor site
   1951..2499    +  CDS            CMTM6: CKLF6_HUMAN - Also known as CKLFSF6 From Homo sapiens (Human).
   2506..2534    +  CDS            3xHA (fragment): three tandem HA epitope tags
   2657..3119    +  misc_feature   IRES: internal ribosome entry site (IRES) of the encephalomyocarditis virus (EMCV)
   3139..3735    +  CDS            PuroR (fragment): puromycin N-acetyltransferase; pac from Streptomyces; confers resistance to puromycin
   3784..3905    +  LTR            3' LTR (ΔU3) (fragment): self-inactivating 3' long terminal repeat (LTR) from Moloney murine leukemia virus
   3906..4375    +  LTR            LTR: long terminal repeat from Moloney murine leukemia virus
   4441..4493    -  CDS            lacI (fragment): lac repressor; lacI; The lac repressor binds to the lac operator to inhibit transcription in E. coli. This inhibition can be relieved by adding lactose or isopropyl-β-D-thiogalactopyranoside (IPTG).
   4676..5264    -  rep_origin     ori: high-copy-number ColE1/pMB1/pBR322/pUC origin of replication
   5428..6288    -  CDS            AmpR: β-lactamase; bla; confers resistance to ampicillin, carbenicillin, and related antibiotics
   6289..6393    -  promoter       AmpR promoter: bla
