[The description below was written by a language model from this plasmid's Addgene catalogue record and pLannotate feature annotations shown in this document.]
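Description:
pMXSIP-CMTM6-HA is a 6.4 kb Moloney murine leukemia virus (MMLV)-based retroviral expression plasmid built on the pMXS backbone, catalogued as a mammalian expression vector for human CMTM6 carrying a C-terminal HA epitope tag. In bacteria it is maintained through a high-copy ColE1/pUC-type origin and selected with ampicillin through a β-lactamase gene driven by its own promoter. A short lacI fragment next to the origin appears to be a backbone remnant with no functional role.

The viral portion is flanked by MMLV long terminal repeats. No separate internal promoter is annotated, so expression is presumably driven by the 5' LTR. Downstream of that LTR lie the MMLV packaging signal (Ψ), a fragment of the MESV Ψ, a truncated gag segment lacking its start codon, and a pol region containing the splice acceptor. Together these elements support encapsidation of the genomic RNA and efficient expression of the insert. The CMTM6 coding sequence was cloned between EcoRI and NotI sites. It is followed by a short match annotated as a fragment of 3xHA, consistent with the single HA tag listed in the catalogue entry. An EMCV IRES then links a puromycin N-acetyltransferase gene to the same transcript, so cells expressing the bicistronic message can be selected with puromycin. The 3' LTR region is annotated in two parts, one matching a ΔU3 fragment, and the record does not state whether the vector is self-inactivating.

With gag, pol and env supplied in trans by packaging cells, the plasmid can be used to produce retrovirus for stable transduction. It can also be transfected directly, allowing detection or immunoprecipitation of CMTM6 through the HA tag.
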