Addgene plasmid #204710: pMXSIP-CMTM6-HA
Purpose: expresses CMTM6-HA in mammalian cells
Depositing lab: William Kaelin. Depositing organization: Dana-Farber Cancer Institute. Publication: Mitochondrial remodeling and ischemic protection by G protein-coupled receptor 35 agonists. Wyant GA, Yu W, Doulamis IP, Nomoto RS, Saeed MY, Duignan T, McCully JD, Kaelin WG Jr. Science. 2022 Aug 5;377(6606):621-629. doi: 10.1126/science.abm1638. Epub 2022 Aug 4. PubMed 35926043.
Backbone
  Vector backbone: pMXS
  Vector type: Mammalian Expression
  Selectable markers: Puromycin
Growth in bacteria
  Bacterial resistance: Ampicillin, 100 μg/mL
  Growth temperature: 37°C
  Growth strain: NEB Stable
  Copy number: High Copy
Gene/Insert
  Gene/Insert name: CMTM6 (alt name: Cmtm6)
  Species: H. sapiens (human)
  Entrez Gene: CMTM6 (a.k.a. CKLFSF6, PRO2219)
  Tag / fusion protein: HA (C terminal on insert)
  Cloning method: Restriction Enzyme; 5′ cloning site EcoRI (unknown if destroyed); 3′ cloning site NotI (unknown if destroyed)
  Sequencing primers: 5′ TTGGATACACGCCGCCCAC
Terms and licenses: Academic/Nonprofit Terms; Industry Terms: Not Available to Industry
How to cite: pMXSIP-CMTM6-HA was a gift from William Kaelin (Addgene plasmid # 204710 ; http://n2t.net/addgene:204710 ; RRID:Addgene_204710)
